>Addgene plasmid #188522 | pSBbi_RP_lbMicroID2-HA | addgene full sequence | sequence record 372813 | Addgene NGS Result
AATTTTAACAAAATATTAACGCTTACAATTTCCTGATGCGGTATTTTCTCCTTACGCATCTGTGCGGTAT
TTCACACCGCATCAGGTGGCACTTTTCGGGGAAATGTGCGCGGAACCCCTATTTGTTTATTTTTCTAAAT
ACATTCAAATATGTATCCGCTCATGAGACAATAACCCTGATAAATGCTTCAATAATATTGAAAAAGGAAG
AGTATGAGTATTCAACATTTCCGTGTCGCCCTTATTCCCTTTTTTGCGGCATTTTGCCTTCCTGTTTTTG
CTCACCCAGAAACGCTGGTGAAAGTAAAAGATGCTGAAGATCAGTTGGGTGCACGAGTGGGTTACATCGA
ACTGGATCTCAACAGCGGTAAGATCCTTGAGAGTTTTCGCCCCGAAGAACGTTTTCCAATGATGAGCACT
TTTAAAGTTCTGCTATGTGGCGCGGTATTATCCCGTATTGACGCCGGGCAAGAGCAACTCGGTCGCCGCA
TACACTATTCTCAGAATGACTTGGTTGAGTACTCACCAGTCACAGAAAAGCATCTTACGGATGGCATGAC
AGTAAGAGAATTATGCAGTGCTGCCATAACCATGAGTGATAACACTGCGGCCAACTTACTTCTGACAACG
ATCGGAGGACCGAAGGAGCTAACCGCTTTTTTGCACAACATGGGGGATCATGTAACTCGCCTTGATCGTT
GGGAACCGGAGCTGAATGAAGCCATACCAAACGACGAGCGTGACACCACGATGCCTGTAGCAATGGCAAC
AACGTTGCGCAAACTATTAACTGGCGAACTACTTACTCTAGCTTCCCGGCAACAATTAATAGACTGGATG
GAGGCGGATAAAGTTGCAGGACCACTTCTGCGCTCGGCCCTTCCGGCTGGCTGGTTTATTGCTGATAAAT
CTGGAGCCGGTGAGCGTGGGTCTCGCGGTATCATTGCAGCACTGGGGCCAGATGGTAAGCCCTCCCGTAT
CGTAGTTATCTACACGACGGGGAGTCAGGCAACTATGGATGAACGAAATAGACAGATCGCTGAGATAGGT
GCCTCACTGATTAAGCATTGGTAACTGTCAGACCAAGTTTACTCATATATACTTTAGATTGATTTAAAAC
TTCATTTTTAATTTAAAAGGATCTAGGTGAAGATCCTTTTTGATAATCTCATGACCAAAATCCCTTAACG
TGAGTTTTCGTTCCACTGAGCGTCAGACCCCGTAGAAAAGATCAAAGGATCTTCTTGAGATCCTTTTTTT
CTGCGCGTAATCTGCTGCTTGCAAACAAAAAAACCACCGCTACCAGCGGTGGTTTGTTTGCCGGATCAAG
AGCTACCAACTCTTTTTCCGAAGGTAACTGGCTTCAGCAGAGCGCAGATACCAAATACTGTTCTTCTAGT
GTAGCCGTAGTTAGGCCACCACTTCAAGAACTCTGTAGCACCGCCTACATACCTCGCTCTGCTAATCCTG
TTACCAGTGGCTGCTGCCAGTGGCGATAAGTCGTGTCTTACCGGGTTGGACTCAAGACGATAGTTACCGG
ATAAGGCGCAGCGGTCGGGCTGAACGGGGGGTTCGTGCACACAGCCCAGCTTGGAGCGAACGACCTACAC
CGAACTGAGATACCTACAGCGTGAGCTATGAGAAAGCGCCACGCTTCCCGAAGGGAGAAAGGCGGACAGG
TATCCGGTAAGCGGCAGGGTCGGAACAGGAGAGCGCACGAGGGAGCTTCCAGGGGGAAACGCCTGGTATC
TTTATAGTCCTGTCGGGTTTCGCCACCTCTGACTTGAGCGTCGATTTTTGTGATGCTCGTCAGGGGGGCG
GAGCCTATGGAAAAACGCCAGCAACGCGGCCTTTTTACGGTTCCTGGCCTTTTGCTGGCCTTTTGCTCAC
ATGTTCTTTCCTGCGTTATCCCCTGATTCTGTGGATAACCGTATTACCGCCTTTGAGTGAGCTGATACCG
CTCGCCGCAGCCGAACGACCGAGCGCAGCGAGTCAGTGAGCGAGGAAGCGGATCCCTATACAGTTGAAGT
CGGAAGTTTACATACACCTTAGCCAAATACATTTAAACTCACTTTTTCACAATTCCTGACATTTAATCCT
AGTAAAAATTCCCTGTCTTAGGTCAGTTAGGATCACCACTTTATTTTAAGAATGTGAAATATCAGAATAA
TAGTAGAGAGAATGATTCATTTCAGCTTTTATTTCTTTCATCACATTCCCAGTGGGTCAGAAGTTTACAT
ACACTCGACTCCTCTGCAGAATGCGGCGATGTTTCGGTAAGGGGTCCCGAGTAGCTAGTTCATGGCAGCC
AGCATATGGCATATGTTGCCAAACTCTAAACCAAATACTCATTCTGATGTTTTAAATGATTTGCCCTCCC
ATATGTCCTTCCGAGTGAGAGACACAAAAAATTCCAACACACTATTGCAATGAAAATAAATTTCCTTTAT
TAGCCAGAAGTCAGATGCTCAAGGGGCTTCATGATGTCCCCATAATTTTTGGCAGAGGGAAAAAGATCTC
AGTGGTATTTGTGAGCCAGGGCATTGGCCACACCAGCCACCACCTTCTGATAGGCAGCCTGCACCTGAGG
AGTGAATTCACGACAGGCCTTCGAATCAGGCACCGGGCTTGCGGGTCATGCACCAGGTGCGCGGTCCTTC
GGGCACCTCGACGTCGGCGGTGACGGTGAAGCCGAGCCGCTCGTAGAAGGGGAGGTTGCGGGGCGCGGAG
GTCTCCAGGAAGGCGGGCACCCCGGCGCGCTCGGCCGCCTCCACTCCGGGGAGCACGACGGCGCTGCCCA
GACCCTTGCCCTGGTGGTCGGGCGAGACGCCGACGGTGGCCAGGAACCACGCGGGCTCCTTGGGCCGGTG
CGGCGCCAGGAGGCCTTCCATCTGTTGCTGCGCGGCCAGCCGGGAACCGCTCAACTCGGCCATGCGCGGG
CCGATCTCGGCGAACACCGCCCCCGCTTCGACGCTCTCCGGCGTGGTCCAGACCGCCACCGCGGCGCCGT
CGTCCGCGACCCACACCTTGCCGATGTCGAGCCCGACGCGCGTGAGGAAGAGTTCTTGCAGCTCGGTGAC
CCGCTCGATGTGGCGGTCCGGATCGACGGTGTGGCGCGTGGCGGGGTAGTCGGCGAACGCGGCGGCGAGG
GTGCGTACGGCCCTGGGGACGTCGTCGCGGGTGGCGAGGCGCACCGTGGGCTTGTACTCGGTCATGGGGC
CAGGATTCTCCTCGACGTCACCAGCCTGCTTCAGCAGGCTGAAGTTAGTAGCTCCACTGCCCTTGTACAG
CTCGTCCATGCCGTACAGGAACAGGTGGTGGCGGCCCTCGGAGCGCTCGTACTGTTCCACGATGGTGTAG
TCCTCGTTGTGGGAGGTGATGTCCAGCTTGGTGTCCACGTAGTAGTAGCCGGGCAGTTGCACGGGCTTCT
TGGCCATGTAGATGGTCTTGAACTCCACCAGGTAGTGGCCGCCGTCCTTCAGCTTCAGGGCCTGGTGGAT
CTCGCCCTTCAGCACGCCGTCGCGGGGGTACAGGCGCTCGGTGGAGGCCTCCCAGCCCATTGTCTTCTTC
TGCATTACGGGGCCGTCGGGGGGGAAGTTGGTGCCGCGCATCTTCACCTTGTAGATCAGCGTGCCGTCCT
GCAGGGAGGAGTCCTGGGTCACGGTCACCAGACCGCCGTCCTCGAAGTTCATCACGCGCTCCCACTTGAA
GCCCTCGGGGAAGGACAGCTTCTTGTAATCGGGGATGTCGGCGGGGTGCTTCACGTACGCCTTGGAGCCG
TACATGAACTGGGGGGACAGGATGTCCCAGGCGAAGGGCAGGGGGCCGCCCTTGGTCACCTTCAGCTTGG
CGGTCTGGGTGCCCTCGTAGGGGCGGCCCTCGCCCTCGCCCTCGATCTCGAACTCATGGCCGTTCATGGA
GCCCTCCATGCGCACCTTGAAGCGCATGAACTCTTTGATGACCTCCTCGCCCTTGCTCAACATGGTGGCC
TCAGGTGCAGAGGTTTCTACAGGGAAAGAGAGAAAGGCTACAGTTAGTTTGCTGTGATGATGCTAAGTGC
CGAGGTCAGATGTCTATGGATTGTACACGGAATCCCAACGCAGGAACCAAAAAACACTCACCCAAAAAAA
TGGCGCTAAGGCCGAGAGAAAGGCGAAGTTCCGTCTACGGCTATATACCTTGAAACAGGGGCGGCAGAAG
TGACGCAACGCGGTTGCGCGGACGGCTTCCTGTGTTTTCATTGGTCGAAGCGTTCTGCGCGTGCGCAGAG
ATTCCCCAGGGAAGGCGGGCCCTCTTCCGAATGTCCAATCCGGACATTCTTCCGGTTGGACCTCCGCGGT
CAGCGCTGTGCCCGGCGAGAGATCACGTGGGGCGCGGAGGCGGTGCTGCTGGGGCACGGCCGTCCAGCCT
CGGCGGCCATATTTTTGAGGGGCTGTTCATCTCGTTCACACGCTCTGTCCGCCATGTTTGTGAGTGGAAG
CGCCATTACCCCTTCAAGCGACTGAAGGCTGCAGGGCCTCTGGTGGCCCGCATGGGGAGACCAGACCCGC
CAGGCCCGCCTTTCCGCACTCAGTCCGGGCTTACTTTATTTTGTGAGACAGGGTCTCGCCTAGAGGCTCC
GGTGCCCGTCAGTGGGCAGAGCGCACATCGCCCACAGTCCCCGAGAAGTTGGGGGGAGGGGTCGGCAATT
GAACCGGTGCCTAGAGAAGGTGGCGCGGGGTAAACTGGGAAAGTGATGTCGTGTACTGGCTCCGCCTTTT
TCCCGAGGGTGGGGGAGAACCGTATATAAGTGCAGTAGTCGCCGTGAACGTTCTTTTTCGCAACGGGTTT
GCCGCCAGAACACAGGTAAGTGCCGTGTGTGGTTCCCGCGGGCCTGGCCTCTTTACGGGTTATGGCCCTT
GCGTGCCTTGAATTACTTCCACGCCCCTGGCTGCAGTACGTGATTCTTGATCCCGAGCTTCGGGTTGGAA
GTGGGTGGGAGAGTTCGAGGCCTTGCGCTTAAGGAGCCCCTTCGCCTCGTGCTTGAGTTGAGGCCTGGCT
TGGGCGCTGGGGCCGCCGCGTGCGAATCTGGTGGCACCTTCGCGCCTGTCTCGCTGCTTTCGATAAGTCT
CTAGCCATTTAAAATTTTTGATGACCTGCTGCGACGCTTTTTTTCTGGCAAGATAGTCTTGTAAATGCGG
GCCAAGATCTGCACACTGGTATTTCGGTTTTTGGGGCCGCGGGCGGCGACGGGGCCCGTGCGTCCCAGCG
CACATGTTCGGCGAGGCGGGGCCTGCGAGCGCGGCCACCGAGAATCGGACGGGGGTAGTCTCAAGCTGGC
CGGCCTGCTCTGGTGCCTGGCCTCGCGCCGCCGTGTATCGCCCCGCCCTGGGCGGCAAGGCTGGCCCGGT
CGGCACCAGTTGCGTGAGCGGAAAGATGGCCGCTTCCCGGCCCTGCTGCAGGGAGCTCAAAATGGAGGAC
GCGGCGCTCGGGAGAGCGGGCGGGTGAGTCACCCACACAAAGGAAAAGGGCCTTTCCGTCCTCAGCCGTC
GCTTCATGTGACTCCACGGAGTACCGGGCGCCGTCCAGGCACCTCGATTAGTTCTCGAGCTTTTGGAGTA
CGTCGTCTTTAGGTTGGGGGGAGGGGTTTTATGCGATGGAGTTTCCCCATACTGAGTGGGTGGAGACTGA
AGTTAGGCCAGCTTGGCACTTGATGTAATTCTCCTTGGAATTTGCCCTTTTTGAGTTTGGATCTTGGTTC
ATTCTCAAGCCTCAGACAGTGGTTCAAAGTTTTTTTCTTCCATTTAAGGTGTCGTGAAAACTACCCCAAG
CTGGCCTCTGAGGCCACCATGGGCTTCAAGAACCTGATCTGGCTGAAGGAGGTGGACAGCACCCAGGAGA
GACTGAAGGAGTGGAACGTGAGCTACGGCACCGCCCTGGTGGCCGACAGACAGACCAGGGGCAGAGGCGG
CTCGGGCAGAAGGTGGTTTAGCCAGGAGGGCGGCCTGTACTTCAGCTTCCTGCTGAACCCCAAGGAGTTC
GAGAACCTGCTGCAGCTGCCCCTGGTGCTGGGCCTGAGCGTGAGCGAGGCCCTGGAGGAGATCACCGAGA
TCCCCTTCAGCCTGAAGTGGCCCAACGACGTGTACTTCCAGGAGAGAAAGGTGAGCGGCGTGCTGTGCGA
GCTGAGCAAGGACAAGCTGATCGTGGGCGCCGGCATCAACGTGGCCCAGAGAGAGATCCCCGAGGAGATC
AAGGACAGAGCCACCACCCTGTACGAGATCACCGGCAAGGACTGGGACAGAAAGGAGGTGCTGCTGAAGG
TGCTGAAGAGAATCAGCGAGAACCTGAAGAAGTTCAAGGAGTACCCTTACGATGTTCCAGATTACGCTTA
ATAGTCTAGAGCTCGCTGATCAGCCTCGACTGTGCCTTCTAGTTGCCAGCCATCTGTTGTTTGCCCCTCC
CCCGTGCCTTCCTTGACCCTGGAAGGTGCCACTCCCACTGTCCTTTCCTAATAAAATGAGGAAATTGCAT
CGCATTGTCTGAGTAGGTGTCATTCTATTCTGGGGGGTGGGGTGGGGCAGGACAGCAAGGGGGAGGATTG
GGAAGACAATAGCAGGCATGCTGGGGATGCGGTGGGCTCTATGGCTTCTGAGGCGGAAAGAACCAGCTGG
GCCTACTAGATAGCGGACCCCTTACCGAAACATCGCCGCATTCTGCAGAGGAGTCGAACTTAGTGTATGT
AAACTTCTGACCCACTGGAATTGTGATACAGTGAATTATAAGTGAAATAATCTGTCTGTAAACAATTGTT
GGAAAAATGACTTGTGTCATGCACAAAGTAGATGTCCTAACTGACTTGCCAAAACTATTGTTTGTTAACA
AGAAATTTGTGGAGTAGTTGAAAAACGAGTTTTAATGACTCCAACTTAAGTGTATGTAAACTTCCGACTT
CAACTGTATAGGGATCC
Features (pLannotate 1.2.2; 14 found; start..end, strand, type, name):
      1..31      +  rep_origin     M13 ori (fragment): M13 bacteriophage origin of replication; arrow indicates direction of (+) strand synthesis
     32..82      -  misc_feature   bom (fragment): basis of mobility region from pBR322
    109..213     +  promoter       AmpR promoter: bla
    214..1074    +  CDS            AmpR: β-lactamase; bla; confers resistance to ampicillin, carbenicillin, and related antibiotics
   1245..1833    +  rep_origin     ori: high-copy-number ColE1/pMB1/pBR322/pUC origin of replication
   2396..2451    -  polyA_signal   β-globin poly(A) signal: rabbit β-globin polyadenylation signal (Gil and Proudfoot, 1987)
   2522..2602    -  CDS            HBB (fragment): HBB_PONPY - Experimental evidence at transcript level: Swiss-Prot protein existence level 2. Involved in oxygen transport from the lung to the various peripheral tissues. From Pongo pygmaeus (Bornean orangutan).
   2616..3215    -  CDS            PuroR: puromycin N-acetyltransferase; pac from Streptomyces alboniger; confers resistance to puromycin
   3282..3983    -  CDS            dTomato: dTomato is a basic (constitutively fluorescent) orange fluorescent protein published in 2004, derived from Discosoma sp.. It is reported to be a somewhat slowly-maturing dimer with low acid sensitivity.
   4616..5797    +  promoter       EF-1α promoter: strong constitutive promoter for human elongation factor EF-1α
   5835..6341    +  CDS            BioID2 (fragment): promiscuous R40G mutant of a biotin protein ligase from Aquifex aeolicus (Kim et al., 2016)
   6342..6370    +  CDS            3xHA (fragment): three tandem HA epitope tags
   6400..6624    +  polyA_signal   bGH poly(A) signal: bovine growth hormone polyadenylation signal
   6628..6649    +  promoter       SV40 promoter (fragment): SV40 enhancer and early promoter
