[The description below was written by a language model from this plasmid's Addgene catalogue record and pLannotate feature annotations shown in this document.]
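Description:
pSBbi_RP_lbMicroID2-HA is a mammalian expression plasmid built on the pSBbi-RP backbone, a bidirectional-promoter Sleeping Beauty transposon vector designed for stable genomic integration. In bacteria it is maintained as a high-copy plasmid through a ColE1/pUC-type origin and selected with ampicillin via the β-lactamase gene. The catalogue lists the vector type as transposon-mediated gene integration. The automated feature table does not annotate the transposon inverted repeats that would flank the cargo, and the plasmid has no annotated transposase gene, so that enzyme would have to be supplied separately.

The payload consists of two divergently oriented expression units. On the forward strand, the EF-1α promoter drives lbMicroID2, a roughly 0.5 kb synthetic low-background biotin ligase derived from the Aquifex aeolicus enzyme. The annotation software recognises it as a fragment of BioID2. It is fused at its C terminus to an HA epitope and followed by the bovine growth hormone polyadenylation signal. On the opposite strand, dTomato lies upstream of the puromycin N-acetyltransferase gene, and the unit ends in a rabbit β-globin polyadenylation signal. The catalogue names RPBSA as the promoter paired with EF1a, and it presumably drives this marker unit, although it is not annotated in the table. Nor is the element linking dTomato to PuroR.

Integrated cells can therefore be enriched with puromycin and tracked by red-orange fluorescence. The construct is intended for generating stable mammalian lines that express the lbMicroID2 enzyme for biotin proximity-labeling proteomics. The HA tag allows detection of the ligase. Because the record lists no fusion partner, the plasmid expresses the ligase on its own.
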