Addgene plasmid #188522: pSBbi_RP_lbMicroID2-HA
Purpose: Encodes the low background biotin proximity labeling enzyme lbMicroID2 for expression and stable integration into mammalian cells
Depositing lab: James Londino. Depositing organization: Ohio State University. Publication: MicroID2: A Novel Biotin Ligase Enables Rapid Proximity Dependent Proteomics. Johnson BS, Chafin L, Farkas D, Adair J, Elhance A, Farkas L, Bednash JS, Londino JD. Mol Cell Proteomics. 2022 Jun 7:100256. doi: 10.1016/j.mcpro.2022.100256. PubMed 35688383.
Backbone
  Vector backbone: pSBbi-RP
  Backbone manufacturer: Eric Kowarz Lab
  Backbone size w/o insert (bp): 6350
  Total vector size (bp): 6948
  Vector type: Mammalian Expression ; Transposon mediated gene integration
  Selectable markers: Puromycin
Growth in bacteria
  Bacterial resistance: Ampicillin, 100 μg/mL
  Growth temperature: 37°C
  Growth strain: DH5alpha
  Copy number: High Copy
Gene/Insert
  Gene/Insert name: lbMicroID2
  Species: Synthetic; Aquifex aeolicus
  Insert size (bp): 513
  Promoter: EF1a/RPBSA
  Tag / fusion protein: HA (C terminal on insert)
  Cloning method: Restriction Enzyme; 5′ cloning site SfiI/NcoI (unknown if destroyed); 3′ cloning site XbaI (unknown if destroyed)
  Sequencing primers: 5′ EF1a-F; 3′ BGH-rev
Terms and licenses: Academic/Nonprofit Terms; Industry Terms: Not Available to Industry
How to cite: pSBbi_RP_lbMicroID2-HA was a gift from James Londino (Addgene plasmid # 188522 ; http://n2t.net/addgene:188522 ; RRID:Addgene_188522)
